>Addgene plasmid #237954 | TRAV3 | addgene full sequence | sequence record 478878 | Addgene NGS Result
AGGCTAGGTGGAGGCTCAGTGATGATAAGTCTGCGATGGTGGATGCATGTGTCATGGTCATAGCTGTTTC
CTGTGTGAAATTGTTATCCGCTCAGAGGGCACAATCCTATTCCGCGCTATCCGACAATCTCCAAGACATT
AGGTGGAGTTCAGTTCGGCGTATGGCATATGTCGCTGGAAAGAACATGTGAGCAAAAGGCCAGCAAAAGG
CCAGGAACCGTAAAAAGGCCGCGTTGCTGGCGTTTTTCCATAGGCTCCGCCCCCCTGACGAGCATCACAA
AAATCGACGCTCAAGTCAGAGGTGGCGAAACCCGACAGGACTATAAAGATACCAGGCGTTTCCCCCTGGA
AGCTCCCTCGTGCGCTCTCCTGTTCCGACCCTGCCGCTTACCGGATACCTGTCCGCCTTTCTCCCTTCGG
GAAGCGTGGCGCTTTCTCATAGCTCACGCTGTAGGTATCTCAGTTCGGTGTAGGTCGTTCGCTCCAAGCT
GGGCTGTGTGCACGAACCCCCCGTTCAGCCCGACCGCTGCGCCTTATCCGGTAACTATCGTCTTGAGTCC
AACCCGGTAAGACACGACTTATCGCCACTGGCAGCAGCCACTGGTAACAGGATTAGCAGAGCGAGGTATG
TAGGCGGTGCTACAGAGTTCTTGAAGTGGTGGCCTAACTACGGCTACACTAGAAGAACAGTATTTGGTAT
CTGCGCTCTGCTGAAGCCAGTTACCTTCGGAAAAAGAGTTGGTAGCTCTTGATCCGGCAAACAAACCACC
GCTGGTAGCGGTGGTTTTTTTGTTTGCAAGCAGCAGATTACGCGCAGAAAAAAAGGATCTCAAGAAGAAG
ATCCTTTGATCTTTTCTACGGGGTCTGACGCTCAGTGGAACGAAAACTCACGTTAAGGGATTTTGGTCAT
GAGATTATCAAAAAGGATCTTCACCTAGATCCTTTTAAATTAAAAATGAAGTTTTAAATCAAGCCCAATC
TGAATAATGTTACAACCAATTAACCAATTCTGATTAGAAAAACTCATCGAGCATCAAATGAAACTGCAAT
TTATTCATATCAGGATTATCAATACCATATTTTTGAAAAAGCCGTTTCTGTAATGAAGGAGAAAACTCAC
CGAGGCAGTTCCATAGGATGGCAAGATCCTGGTATCGGTCTGCGATTCCGACTCGTCCAACATCAATACA
ACCTATTAATTTCCCCTCGTCAAAAATAAGGTTATCAAGTGAGAAATCACCATGAGTGACGACTGAATCC
GGTGAGAATGGCAAAAGTTTATGCATTTCTTTCCAGACTTGTTCAACAGGCCAGCCATTACGCTCGTCAT
CAAAATCACTCGCATCAACCAAACCGTTATTCATTCGTGATTGCGCCTGAGCAAGACGAAATACGCGATC
GCTGTTAAAAGGACAATTACAAACAGGAATCGAATGCAACCGGCGCAGGAACACTGCCAGCGCATCAACA
ATATTTTCACCTGAATCAGGATATTCTTCTAATACCTGGAATGCTGTTTTTCCGGGGATCGCAGTGGTGA
GTAACCATGCATCATCAGGAGTACGGATAAAATGCTTGATGGTCGGAAGAGGCATAAATTCCGTCAGCCA
GTTTAGTCTGACCATCTCATCTGTAACATCATTGGCAACGCTACCTTTGCCATGTTTCAGAAACAACTCT
GGCGCATCGGGCTTCCCATACAAGCGATAGATTGTCGCACCTGATTGCCCGACATTATCGCGAGCCCATT
TATACCCATATAAATCAGCATCCATGTTGGAATTTAATCGCGGCCTCGACGTTTCCCGTTGAATATGGCT
CATAACACCCCTTGTATTACTGTTTATGTAAGCAGACAGTTTTATTGTTCATGATGATATATTTTTATCT
TGTGCAATGTAACATCAGAGATTTTGAGACACGGGCCAGAGCTGCATCGCGCGTTTCGGTGATGACGGTG
AAAACCTCTGACACATGCAGCTCCCGGGACGGTCACAGCTTGTCTGTAAGCGGATGCCGGGAGCAGACAA
GCCCGTCAGGGCGCGTCAGCGGGTGTTGGCTGTTGTTTGTCGCATTATACGAGCGTCCAGGTTGGGATAC
CTGAAACAAAACCCATCGTACGGCCAAGGAAGTCTCCAATAACTGTGATCCACCACAAGCGCCAGGGTTT
TCCCAGTCACGACGTTGTAAAACGACGGCCAGTCATGCATAATCCGCACGCATCTGGAATAAGGAAGTGC
CATTCCGCCTGACCTCTCGAGTAATAGAGACCCGTCTCACCAGAAGTCGCTGTGTTTGAGCCATCAGAAG
CAGAGATCTCCCACACCCAAAAGGCCACACTGGTGTGCCTGGCCACAGGCTTCTACCCCGACCACGTGGA
GCTGAGCTGGTGGGTGAATGGGAAGGAGGTGCACAGTGGGGTCAGCACAGACCCGCAGCCCCTCAAGGAG
CAGCCCGCCCTCAATGACTCCAGATACTGCCTGAGCAGCCGCCTGAGAGTCTCGGCCACCTTCTGGCAGA
ACCCCCGCAACCACTTCCGCTGTCAAGTCCAGTTCTACGGGCTCTCGGAGAATGACGAGTGGACCCAGGA
TAGGGCCAAACCTGTCACCCAGATCGTCAGCGCCGAGGCCTGGGGTAGAGCAGACTGTGGCTTCACCTCC
GAGTCTTACCAGCAAGGGGTCCTGTCTGCCACCATCCTCTATGAGATCTTGCTAGGGAAGGCCACCTTGT
ATGCCGTGCTGGTCAGTGCCCTCGTGCTGATGGCCATGGTCAAGAGAAAGGATTCCAGAGGCGGAAGTGG
AGCAACCAATTTCTCCTTGCTGAAGCAGGCCGGTGACGTTGAGGAAAACCCAGGACCAATGGCCTCTGCA
CCCATCTCGATGCTTGCGATGTTGTTCACGTTGAGTGGGCTGAGAGCTCAGTCAGTGGCTCAGCCGGAAG
ATCAGGTCAACGTTGCTGAAGGGAATCCTCTGACTGTGAAATGCACCTATTCAGTCTCTGGAAACCCTTA
TCTTTTTTGGTATGTTCAATACCCCAACCGAGGCCTCCAGTTCCTTCTGAAATACATCACAGGGGATAAC
CTGGTTAAAGGCAGCTATGGCTTTGAAGCTGAATTTAACAAGAGCCAAACCTCCTTCCACCTGAAGAAAC
CATCTGCCCTTGTGAGCGACTCCGGGAGACGCGGTCTCAAAACCTCGAG
Features (pLannotate 1.2.2; 6 found; start..end, strand, type, name):
    245..833     -  rep_origin     ori: high-copy-number ColE1/pMB1/pBR322/pUC origin of replication
   1014..1823    -  CDS            KanR: aminoglycoside phosphotransferase; aph(3')-Ia; confers resistance to kanamycin in bacteria or G418 (Geneticin®) in eukaryotes
   1930..1971    +  CDS            rop (fragment): Rop protein, which maintains plasmids at low copy number; rop
   2160..2203    -  CDS            lacZα (fragment): LacZα fragment of β-galactosidase; lacZ fragment
   2280..2792    +  CDS            TRBC2: TRBC2_HUMAN - Also known as TCRBC2 From Homo sapiens (Human).
   2859..3173    +  CDS            TVA1_MOUSE (fragment): Experimental evidence at protein level: Swiss-Prot protein existence level 1. From Mus musculus (Mouse).
