[The description below was written by a language model from this plasmid's Addgene catalogue record and pLannotate feature annotations shown in this document.]
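Description:
TRAV3 is a small bacterial cloning plasmid built on the pTwist Kan High Copy v2 backbone, a synthetic-gene carrier vector rather than an expression vector. It is maintained in E. coli through a high-copy ColE1/pUC-type origin of replication and selected with kanamycin via the aph(3')-Ia aminoglycoside phosphotransferase gene. The short rop and lacZα fragments picked up by annotation appear to be backbone remnants and are not functional elements. No promoter, terminator or polyadenylation signal flanking the insert is annotated, consistent with its role as a parts-donor plasmid that is not meant to drive expression on its own.

The roughly 944 bp human insert is described as TRBC-P2A-TRAV3: a T cell receptor beta chain constant region (annotated as TRBC2), followed by a P2A self-cleaving peptide sequence, followed by the TRAV3 alpha chain variable gene segment. The P2A itself is not called in the feature table but would fall in the short gap between the two annotated coding regions. The downstream segment is labelled by the automated annotation as a fragment of a mouse TCR alpha variable protein; this is most likely a homology-based match, since the catalogue lists the insert as human TRAV3 with no mutations.

This arrangement supplies the invariant middle portion of a bicistronic TCR cassette, in which a beta chain and an alpha chain are translated from one open reading frame and separated at the 2A site. According to the stated purpose, the plasmid is used as a modular piece for generating full TCRs by cloning, presumably as one of a set covering different TRAV alleles. The record does not state the assembly method, any flanking cloning sites or the destination vector.
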