Addgene plasmid #237954: TRAV3
Purpose: Encodes TRAV3 allele, P2A, and TRBC to generate TCRs via cloning
Depositing lab: Michael Birnbaum. Depositing organization: Massachusetts Institute of Technology. Publication: Scalable TCR synthesis and screening enable antigen reactivity mapping in vitiligo. Gaglione SA, Mukkamala RS, Krishna C, Smith BE, Wadsworth MH 2nd, Jelinsky SA, Perez CR, Schmidt-Hong L, Katz EL, Gellatly KJ, Ali LR, Shen J, Holec PV, Zhao QH, Chan AO, Xu EJK, Kravarik KM, Guzova JA, Dobson CS, Singh H, Garber M, Dougan M, Dougan SK, Harris JE, Winkler A, Birnbaum ME. Immunity. 2026 Feb 10;59(2):477-493.e9. doi: 10.1016/j.immuni.2026.01.001. Epub 2026 Jan 28. PubMed 41610844.
Backbone
  Vector backbone: pTwist Kan High Copy v2
  Backbone manufacturer: Twist
  Backbone size w/o insert (bp): 2255
  Vector type: Synthetic Biology
Growth in bacteria
  Bacterial resistance: Kanamycin, 50 μg/mL
  Growth temperature: 37°C
  Growth strain: DH5alpha
  Copy number: High Copy
Gene/Insert
  Gene/Insert name: TRBC-P2A-TRAV3
  Species: H. sapiens (human)
  Insert size (bp): 944
  Mutation: None
  Entrez Gene: TRAV3 (a.k.a. TCRAV16S1, TCRAV3S1)
  Cloning method: Unknown
Terms and licenses: Academic/Nonprofit Terms; Industry Terms: Not Available to Industry
Depositor comments: Please visit https://doi.org/10.1101/2025.04.24.649726 for bioRxiv preprint.
How to cite: TRAV3 was a gift from Michael Birnbaum (Addgene plasmid # 237954 ; http://n2t.net/addgene:237954 ; RRID:Addgene_237954)
